>Addgene plasmid #65046 | pQE-60 roGFP2-His | addgene full sequence | sequence record 350692 | Addgene NGS Result
TCATAAAAAATTTATTTGCTTTGTGAGCGGATAACAATTATAATAGATTCAATTGTGAGCGGATAACAAT
TTCACACAGAATTCATTAAAGAGGAGAAATTAACCATGGTGAGCAAGGGCGAGGAGCTGTTCACCGGGGT
GGTGCCCATCCTGGTCGAGCTGGACGGCGACGTAAACGGCCACAAGTTCAGCGTGTCCGGCGAGGGCGAG
GGCGATGCCACCTACGGCAAGCTGACCCTGAAGTTCATCTCCACCACCGGCAAGCTGCCCGTGCCCTGGC
CCACCCTCGTGACCACCCTGACCTACGGCGTGCAGTGCTTCAGCCGCTACCCCGACCACATGAAGCAGCA
CGACTTCTTCAAGTCCGCCATGCCCGAAGGCTACGTCCAGGAGCGCACCATCTTCTTCAAGGACGACGGC
AACTACAAGACCCGCGCCGAGGTGAAGTTCGAGGGCGACACCCTGGTGAACCGCATCGAGCTGAAGGGCA
TCGACTTCAAGGAGGACGGCAACATCCTGGGGCACAAGCTGGAGTACAACTACAACTGCCACAACGTCTA
TATCATGGCCGACAAGCAGAAGAACGGCATCAAGGTGAACTTCAAGATCCGCCACAACATCGAGGACGGC
AGCGTGCAGCTCGCCGACCACTACCAGCAGAACACCCCCATCGGCGACGGCCCCGTGCTGCTGCCCGACA
ACCACTACCTGAGCACCTGCTCCGCCCTGAGCAAAGACCCCAACGAGAAGCGCGATCACATGGTCCTGCT
GGAGTTCGTGACCGCCGCCGGGATCACTCTCGGCATGGACGAGCTGTACAAGAGATCTCATCACCATCAC
CATCACTAAGCTTAATTAGCTGAGCTTGGACTCCTGTTGATAGATCCAGTAATGACCTCAGAACTCCATC
TGGATTTGTTCAGAACGCTCGGTTGCCGCCGGGCGTTTTTTATTGGTGAGAATCCAAGCTAGCTTGGCGA
GATTTTCAGGAGCTAAGGAAGCTAAAATGGAGAAAAAAATCACTGGATATACCACCGTTGATATATCCCA
ATGGCATCGTAAAGAACATTTTGAGGCATTTCAGTCAGTTGCTCAATGTACCTATAACCAGACCGTTCAG
CTGGATATTACGGCCTTTTTAAAGACCGTAAAGAAAAATAAGCACAAGTTTTATCCGGCCTTTATTCACA
TTCTTGCCCGCCTGATGAATGCTCATCCGGAATTTCGTATGGCAATGAAAGACGGTGAGCTGGTGATATG
GGATAGTGTTCACCCTTGTTACACCGTTTTCCATGAGCAAACTGAAACGTTTTCATCGCTCTGGAGTGAA
TACCACGACGATTTCCGGCAGTTTCTACACATATATTCGCAAGATGTGGCGTGTTACGGTGAAAACCTGG
CCTATTTCCCTAAAGGGTTTATTGAGAATATGTTTTTCGTCTCAGCCAATCCCTGGGTGAGTTTCACCAG
TTTTGATTTAAACGTGGCCAATATGGACAACTTCTTCGCCCCCGTTTTCACCATGCATGGGCAAATATTA
TACGCAAGGCGACAAGGTGCTGATGCCGCTGGCGATTCAGGTTCATCATGCCGTTTGTGATGGCTTCCAT
GTCGGCAGAATGCTTAATGAATTACAACAGTACTGCGATGAGTGGCAGGGCGGGGCGTAATTTTTTTAAG
GCAGTTATTGGTGCCCTTAAACGCCTGGGGTAATGACTCTCTAGCTTGAGGCATCAAATAAAACGAAAGG
CTCAGTCGAAAGACTGGGCCTTTCGTTTTATCTGTTGTTTGTCGGTGAACGCTCTCCTGAGTAGGACAAA
TCCGCCCTCTAGAGCTGCCTCGCGCGTTTCGGTGATGACGGTGAAAACCTCTGACACATGCAGCTCCCGG
AGACGGTCACAGCTTGTCTGTAAGCGGATGCCGGGAGCAGACAAGCCCGTCAGGGCGCGTCAGCGGGTGT
TGGCGGGTGTCGGGGCGCAGCCATGACCCAGTCACGTAGCGATAGCGGAGTGTATACTGGCTTAACTATG
CGGCATCAGAGCAGATTGTACTGAGAGTGCACCATATGCGGTGTGAAATACCGCACAGATGCGTAAGGAG
AAAATACCGCATCAGGCGCTCTTCCGCTTCCTCGCTCACTGACTCGCTGCGCTCGGTCGTTCGGCTGCGG
CGAGCGGTATCAGCTCACTCAAAGGCGGTAATACGGTTATCCACAGAATCAGGGGATAACGCAGGAAAGA
ACATGTGAGCAAAAGGCCAGCAAAAGGCCAGGAACCGTAAAAAGGCCGCGTTGCTGGCGTTTTTCCATAG
GCTCCGCCCCCCTGACGAGCATCACAAAAATCGACGCTCAAGTCAGAGGTGGCGAAACCCGACAGGACTA
TAAAGATACCAGGCGTTTCCCCCTGGAAGCTCCCTCGTGCGCTCTCCTGTTCCGACCCTGCCGCTTACCG
GATACCTGTCCGCCTTTCTCCCTTCGGGAAGCGTGGCGCTTTCTCATAGCTCACGCTGTAGGTATCTCAG
TTCGGTGTAGGTCGTTCGCTCCAAGCTGGGCTGTGTGCACGAACCCCCCGTTCAGCCCGACCGCTGCGCC
TTATCCGGTAACTATCGTCTTGAGTCCAACCCGGTAAGACACGACTTATCGCCACTGGCAGCAGCCACTG
GTAACAGGATTAGCAGAGCGAGGTATGTAGGCGGTGCTACAGAGTTCTTGAAGTGGTGGCCTAACTACGG
CTACACTAGAAGGACAGTATTTGGTATCTGCGCTCTGCTGAAGCCAGTTACCTTCGGAAAAAGAGTTGGT
AGCTCTTGATCCGGCAAACAAACCACCGCTGGTAGCGGTGGTTTTTTTGTTTGCAAGCAGCAGATTACGC
GCAGAAAAAAAGGATCTCAAGAAGATCCTTTGATCTTTTCTACGGGGTCTGACGCTCAGTGGAACGAAAA
CTCACGTTAAGGGATTTTGGTCATGAGATTATCAAAAAGGATCTTCACCTAGATCCTTTTAAATTAAAAA
TGAAGTTTTAAATCAATCTAAAGTATATATGAGTAAACTTGGTCTGACAGTTACCAATGCTTAATCAGTG
AGGCACCTATCTCAGCGATCTGTCTATTTCGTTCATCCATAGTTGCCTGACTCCCCGTCGTGTAGATAAC
TACGATACGGGAGGGCTTACCATCTGGCCCCAGTGCTGCAATGATACCGCGAGACCCACGCTCACCGGCT
CCAGATTTATCAGCAATAAACCAGCCAGCCGGAAGGGCCGAGCGCAGAAGTGGTCCTGCAACTTTATCCG
CCTCCATCCAGTCTATTAATTGTTGCCGGGAAGCTAGAGTAAGTAGTTCGCCAGTTAATAGTTTGCGCAA
CGTTGTTGCCATTGCTACAGGCATCGTGGTGTCACGCTCGTCGTTTGGTATGGCTTCATTCAGCTCCGGT
TCCCAACGATCAAGGCGAGTTACATGATCCCCCATGTTGTGCAAAAAAGCGGTTAGCTCCTTCGGTCCTC
CGATCGTTGTCAGAAGTAAGTTGGCCGCAGTGTTATCACTCATGGTTATGGCAGCACTGCATAATTCTCT
TACTGTCATGCCATCCGTAAGATGCTTTTCTGTGACTGGTGAGTACTCAACCAAGTCATTCTGAGAATAG
TGTATGCGGCGACCGAGTTGCTCTTGCCCGGCGTCAATACGGGATAATACCGCGCCACATAGCAGAACTT
TAAAAGTGCTCATCATTGGAAAACGTTCTTCGGGGCGAAAACTCTCAAGGATCTTACCGCTGTTGAGATC
CAGTTCGATGTAACCCACTCGTGCACCCAACTGATCTTCAGCATCTTTTACTTTCACCAGCGTTTCTGGG
TGAGCAAAAACAGGAAGGCAAAATGCCGCAAAAAAGGGAATAAGGGCGACACGGAAATGTTGAATACTCA
TACTCTTCCTTTTTCAATATTATTGAAGCATTTATCAGGGTTATTGTCTCATGAGCGGATACATATTTGA
ATGTATTTAGAAAAATAAACAAATAGGGGTTCCGCGCACATTTCCCCGAAAAGTGCCACCTGACGTCTAA
GAAACCATTATTATCATGACATTAACCTATAAAAATAGGCGTATCACGAGGCCCTTTCGTCTTCACCTCG
AGAAA
Features (pLannotate 1.2.2; 13 found; start..end, strand, type, name):
      1..45      +  promoter       T5 promoter: bacteriophage T5 promoter for E. coli RNA polymerase, with embedded lac operator
     53..69      +  protein_bind   lac operator: The lac repressor binds to the lac operator to inhibit transcription in E. coli. This inhibition can be relieved by adding lactose or isopropyl-β-D-thiogalactopyranoside (IPTG). lac repressor encoded by lacI
    106..822     +  CDS            EGFP: the original enhanced GFP (Yang et al., 1996) mammalian codon-optimized
    829..846     +  CDS            7xHis (fragment): 6xHis affinity tag
    869..963     +  terminator     lambda t0 terminator: transcription terminator from phage lambda
    978..1006    +  promoter       cat promoter (fragment): promoter of the E. coli cat gene encoding chloramphenicol acetyltransferase
   1007..1670    +  CDS            CmR (fragment): chloramphenicol acetyltransferase; cat; confers resistance to chloramphenicol
   1735..1821    +  terminator     rrnB T1 terminator: Escherichia coli rrnB; transcription terminator T1 from the E. coli rrnB gene
   1833..1874    +  CDS            rop (fragment): Rop protein, which maintains plasmids at low copy number; rop
   1976..2116    +  misc_feature   bom: basis of mobility region from pBR322
   2302..2890    -  rep_origin     ori: high-copy-number ColE1/pMB1/pBR322/pUC origin of replication
   3061..3921    -  CDS            AmpR: β-lactamase; bla; confers resistance to ampicillin, carbenicillin, and related antibiotics
   3922..4026    -  promoter       AmpR promoter: bla
