[The description below was written by a language model from this plasmid's Addgene catalogue record and pLannotate feature annotations shown in this document.]
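Description:
pQE-60 roGFP2-His is a bacterial expression plasmid of about 4.1 kb, built on the Qiagen pQE-60 backbone, for producing His-tagged roGFP2 in E. coli. It replicates from a ColE1/pMB1-type origin, with an adjacent pBR322 bom region and only a short remnant of the rop gene. Selection is with ampicillin, through a β-lactamase gene driven by its own promoter. The catalogue lists the copy number as unknown. The feature table also shows a partial cat promoter and a fragmentary chloramphenicol acetyltransferase sequence followed by the rrnB T1 terminator. These are annotated only as fragments, and ampicillin is the only resistance recorded.

The expression cassette starts with the bacteriophage T5 promoter, which is recognised by the host E. coli RNA polymerase. The promoter carries an embedded lac operator, and a second lac operator lies just downstream, so transcription is held off by lac repressor and induced with IPTG. No lacI gene is annotated on the plasmid, so the repressor would have to come from the host or from a helper plasmid. The open reading frame is annotated automatically as EGFP, which reflects its close similarity to the roGFP2 insert. roGFP2 is a redox-sensitive variant of Aequorea victoria GFP in which engineered surface cysteines form a reversible disulfide that shifts the excitation spectrum. The record does not list the specific substitutions and refers to the sequence instead. A C-terminal 6xHis tag follows the coding sequence, and the lambda t0 terminator ends the transcript. The tag allows purification of the recombinant protein by metal-affinity chromatography, presumably for in vitro use as a ratiometric redox probe, although the record states only bacterial expression.
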