Addgene plasmid #65046: pQE-60 roGFP2-His
Purpose: Bacterial expression of His-tagged roGFP2
Depositing lab: Tobias Dick. Depositing organization: Deutsches Krebsforschungszentrum (DKFZ).
Backbone
  Vector backbone: pQE-60
  Backbone manufacturer: Qiagen
  Total vector size (bp): 4136
  Vector type: Bacterial Expression
Growth in bacteria
  Bacterial resistance: Ampicillin, 100 μg/mL
  Growth temperature: 37°C
  Growth strain: DH5alpha
  Copy number: Unknown
Gene/Insert
  Gene/Insert name: roGFP2
  Species: Aequorea victoria
  Mutation: see sequence
  Tag / fusion protein: His (C terminal on insert)
Terms and licenses: Academic/Nonprofit Terms; Industry Terms: Not Available to Industry
How to cite: pQE-60 roGFP2-His was a gift from Tobias Dick (Addgene plasmid # 65046 ; http://n2t.net/addgene:65046 ; RRID:Addgene_65046)
