>Addgene plasmid #65046 | pQE-60 roGFP2-His | addgene partial sequence | sequence record 117504 | pBRforEco 5'-AATAGGCGTATCACGAGGC-3'
TTTATTTGCTTTGTGAGCGGATAACAATTATAATAGATTCAATTGTGAGCGGATAACAATTTCACACAGA
ATTCATTAAAGAGGAGAAATTAACCATGGTGAGCAAGGGCGAGGAGCTGTTCACCGGGGTGGTGCCCATC
CTGGTCGAGCTGGACGGCGACGTAAACGGCCACAAGTTCAGCGTGTCCGGCGAGGGCGAGGGCGATGCCA
CCTACGGCAAGCTGACCCTGAAGTTCATCTCCACCACCGGCAAGCTGCCCGTGCCCTGGCCCACCCTCGT
GACCACCCTGACCTACGGCGTGCAGTGCTTCAGCCGCTACCCCGACCACATGAAGCAGCACGACTTCTTC
AAGTCCGCCATGCCCGAAGGCTACGTCCAGGAGCGCACCATCTTCTTCAAGGACGACGGCAACTACAAGA
CCCGCGCCGAGGTGAAGTTCGAGGGCGACACCCTGGTGAACCGCATCGAGCTGAAGGGCATCGACTTCAA
GGAGGACGGCAACATCCTGGGGCACAAGCTGGAGTACAACTACAACTGCCACAACGTCTATATCATGGCC
GACAAGCAGAAGAACGGCATCAAGGTGAACTTCAAGATCCGCCACAACATCGAGGACGGCAGCGTGCAGC
TCGCCGACCACTACCAGCAGAACACCCCCATCGGCGACGGCCCCGTGCTGCTGCCCGACAACCACTACCT
GAGCACCTGCTCCGCCCTGAGCAAAGACCCCAACGAGAAGCGCGATCACATGGTCCTGCTGGAGTTCGTG
A
