>Addgene plasmid #65046 | pQE-60 roGFP2-His | addgene partial sequence | sequence record 117505 | T0term-R 5'-GCGGCAACCGAGCGTTC-3'
ATCTATCAACAGGAGTCCAAGCTCAGCTAATTAAGCTTAGTGATGGTGATGGTGATGAGATCTCTTGTAC
AGCTCGTCCATGCCGAGAGTGATCCCGGCGGCGGTCACGAACTCCAGCAGGACCATGTGATCGCGCTTCT
CGTTGGGGTCTTTGCTCAGGGCGGAGCAGGTGCTCAGGTAGTGGTTGTCGGGCAGCAGCACGGGGCCGTC
GCCGATGGGGGTGTTCTGCTGGTAGTGGTCGGCGAGCTGCACGCTGCCGTCCTCGATGTTGTGGCGGATC
TTGAAGTTCACCTTGATGCCGTTCTTCTGCTTGTCGGCCATGATATAGACGTTGTGGCAGTTGTAGTTGT
ACTCCAGCTTGTGCCCCAGGATGTTGCCGTCCTCCTTGAAGTCGATGCCCTTCAGCTCGATGCGGTTCAC
CAGGGTGTCGCCCTCGAACTTCACCTCGGCGCGGGTCTTGTAGTTGCCGTCGTCCTTGAAGAAGATGGTG
CGCTCCTGGACGTAGCCTTCGGGCATGGCGGACTTGAAGAAGTCGTGCTGCTTCATGTGGTCGGGGTAGC
GGCTGAAGCACTGCACGCCGTAGGTCAGGGTGGTCACGAGGGTGGGCCAGGGCACGGGCAGCTTGCCGGT
GGTGGAGATGAACTTCAGGGTCAGCTTGCCGTAGGTGGCATCGCCCTCGCCCTCGCCGGACACGCTGAAC
TTGTGGCCGTTTACGTCGCCGTCCAGCTCGACCAGGATGGGCACCACCCCGGTGAACAGCTCCTCGCCCT
TGCTCACCAT
